>Addgene plasmid #106203 | pAAV.CAG.SF-Venus-iGluSnFR.S72A | depositor full sequence | sequence record 201030 | Full Sequence
GAGCGCCCAATACGCAAACCGCCTCTCCCCGCGCGTTGGCCGATTCATTAATGCAGCTGGCACGACAGGT
TTCCCGACTGGAAAGCGGGCAGTGAGCGCAACGCAATTAATGTGAGTTAGCTCACTCATTAGGCACCCCA
GGCTTTACACTTTATGCTTCCGGCTCGTATGTTGTGTGGAATTGTGAGCGGATAACAATTTCACACAGGA
AACAGCTATGACCATGATTACGCCAGATTTAATTAAGGCCTTAATTAGGCTGCGCGCTCGCTCGCTCACT
GAGGCCGCCCGGGCAAAGCCCGGGCGTCGGGCGACCTTTGGTCGCCCGGCCTCAGTGAGCGAGCGAGCGC
GCAGAGAGGGAGTGGCCAACTCCATCACTAGGGGTTCCTTGTAGTTAATGATTAACCCGCCATGCTACTT
ATCTACGTAGCCATGCTCTAGGAAGATCGTACCATTGACGTCAATAATGACGTATGTTCCCATAGTAACG
CCAATAGGGACTTTCCATTGACGTCAATGGGTGGACTATTTACGGTAAACTGCCCACTTGGCAGTACATC
AAGTGTATCATATGCCAAGTACGCCCCCTATTGACGTCAATGACGGTAAATGGCCCGCCTGGCATTATGC
CCAGTACATGACCTTATGGGACTTTCCTACTTGGCAGTACATCTACGTATTAGTCATCGCTATTACCATG
GTCGAGGTGAGCCCCACGTTCTGCTTCACTCTCCCCATCTCCCCCCCCTCCCCACCCCCAATTTTGTATT
TATTTATTTTTTAATTATTTTGTGCAGCGATGGGGGCGGGGGGGGGGGGGGGGCGCGCGCCAGGCGGGGC
GGGGCGGGGCGAGGGGCGGGGCGGGGCGAGGCGGAGAGGTGCGGCGGCAGCCAATCAGAGCGGCGCGCTC
CGAAAGTTTCCTTTTATGGCGAGGCGGCGGCGGCGGCGGCCCTATAAAAAGCGAAGCGCGCGGCGGGCGG
GAGTCGCTGCGACGCTGCCTTCGCCCCGTGCCCCGCTCCGCCGCCGCCTCGCGCCGCCCGCCCCGGCTCT
GACTGACCGCGTTACTCCCACAGGTGAGCGGGCGGGACGGCCCTTCTCCTCCGGGCTGTAATTAGCGCTT
GGTTTAATGACGGCTTGTTTCTTTTCTGTGGCTGCGTGAAAGCCTTGAGGGGCTCCGGGAGGGCCCTTTG
TGCGGGGGGAGCGGCTCGGGGCTGTCCGCGGGGGGACGGCTGCCTTCGGGGGGGACGGGGCAGGGCGGGG
TTCGGCTTCTGGCGTGTGACCGGCGGCTCTAGAGCCTCTGCTAACCATGTTCATGCCTTCTTCTTTTTCC
TACAGCTCCTGGGCAACGTGCTGGTTATTGTGCTGTCTCATCATTTTGGCAAAGAATTGGATCCCGCCAC
CATGGAGACAGACACACTCCTGCTATGGGTACTGCTGCTCTGGGTTCCAGGTTCCACTGGTGACAGATCT
GCCGCAGGCAGCACGCTGGACAAAATCGCCAAAAACGGTGTGATTGTCGTCGGTCACCGTGAATCTTCAG
TGCCTTTCTCTTATTACGACAATCAGCAAAAAGTGGTGGGTTACTCGCAGGATTACTCCAACGCCATTGT
TGAAGCAGTGAAAAAGAAACTCAACAAACCGGACTTGCAGGTAAAACTGATTCCGATTACCGCACAAAAC
CGTATTCCACTGCTGCAAAACGGCACTTTCGATTTTGAATGTGGTTCTACCACCAACAACGTCGAACGCC
AAAAACAGGCGGCTTTCTCTGACACTATTTTCGTGGTCGGTACGCGCCTGTTGACCAAAAAGGGTGGCGA
TATCAAAGATTTTGCCAACCTGAAAGACAAAGCCGTAGTCGTCACTTCCGGCACTACCTCTGAAGTTTTG
CTCAACAAACTGAATGAAGAGCAAAAAATGAATATGCGCATCATCAGCGCCAAAGATCACGGTGACTCTT
TCCGCACCCTGGAAAGCGGTCGTGCCGTTGCCTTTATGATGGATGACGTGCTGCTGGCCGGTGAACGTGC
GAAAGCGAAGAAACCAGACAACTGGGAAATCGTCGGCAAGCCGCAGTCTCAGGAGGCCTACGGTTGTATG
TTGCGTAAAGATGATCCGCAGTTCAAAAAGCTGATGGATGACACCATCGCTCAGGTGCAGACCTCCGGTG
AAGCGGAAAAATGGTTTGATAAGTGGTTCAAAAATCCAATTCTGGTGAGCCACAACGTCTATATCACCGC
CGACAAGCAGAAGAACGGCATCAAGGCGAACTTCAAGATCCGCCACAACGTGGAGGACGGCAGCGTGCAG
CTCGCCGACCACTACCAGCAGAACACCCCCATCGGCGACGGCCCCGTGCTGCTGCCCGACAACCACTACC
TGAGCTATCAGTCCGTGCTGAGCAAAGACCCCAACGAGAAGCGCGATCACATGGTCCTGCTGGAGTTCGT
GACCGCCGCCGGGATCACTCTCGGCATGGACGAGCTGTACAAGGGCGGTACCGGAGGGAGCATGAGCAAG
GGCGAGGAGCTGTTCACCGGGGTGGTGCCCATCCTGGTCGAGCTGGACGGCGACGTAAACGGCCACAAGT
TCAGCGTGCGCGGCGAGGGCGAGGGCGATGCCACCAACGGCAAGCTGACCCTGAAGCTCATCTGCACCAC
CGGCAAGCTGCCCGTGCCCTGGCCCACCCTCGTGACCACCCTGGGCTACGGCGTGCAGTGCTTCGCCCGC
TACCCCGACCACATGAAGCAGCACGACTTCTTCAAGTCCGCCATGCCCGAAGGCTACGTCCAGGAGCGCA
CCATCAGCTTCAAGGACGACGGCACCTACAAGACCCGCGCCGAGGTGAAGTTCGAGGGCGACACCCTGGT
GAACCGCATCGAGCTGAAGGGCATCGACTTCAAGGAGGACGGCAACATCCTGGGGCACAAGCTGGAGTAC
AACTTTAACAACCCCCTGAACATGAATTTCGAACTGTCAGACGAAATGAAAGCACTGTTCAAAGAACCGA
ATGACAAGGCACTGAAACTGCAGGTCGACGAACAAAAACTCATCTCAGAAGAGGATCTGAATGCTGTGGG
CCAGGACACGCAGGAGGTCATCGTGGTGCCACACTCCTTGCCCTTTAAGGTGGTGGTGATCTCAGCCATC
CTGGCCCTGGTGGTGCTCACCATCATCTCCCTTATCATCCTCATCATGCTTTGGCAGAAGAAGCCACGTT
AGAAGCTTATCGATAATCAACCTCTGGATTACAAAATTTGTGAAAGATTGACTGGTATTCTTAACTATGT
TGCTCCTTTTACGCTATGTGGATACGCTGCTTTAATGCCTTTGTATCATGCTATTGCTTCCCGTATGGCT
TTCATTTTCTCCTCCTTGTATAAATCCTGGTTGCTGTCTCTTTATGAGGAGTTGTGGCCCGTTGTCAGGC
AACGTGGCGTGGTGTGCACTGTGTTTGCTGACGCAACCCCCACTGGTTGGGGCATTGCCACCACCTGTCA
GCTCCTTTCCGGGACTTTCGCTTTCCCCCTCCCTATTGCCACGGCGGAACTCATCGCCGCCTGCCTTGCC
CGCTGCTGGACAGGGGCTCGGCTGTTGGGCACTGACAATTCCGTGGTGTTGTCGGGGAAATCATCGTCCT
TTCCTTGGCTGCTCGCCTGTGTTGCCACCTGGATTCTGCGCGGGACGTCCTTCTGCTACGTCCCTTCGGC
CCTCAATCCAGCGGACCTTCCTTCCCGCGGCCTGCTGCCGGCTCTGCGGCCTCTTCCGCGTCTTCGCCTT
CGCCCTCAGACGAGTCGGATCTCCCTTTGGGCCGCCTCCCCGCATCGATACCGTCGACCCGGGCGGCCGC
TTCGAGCAGACATGATAAGATACATTGATGAGTTTGGACAAACCACAACTAGAATGCAGTGAAAAAAATG
CTTTATTTGTGAAATTTGTGATGCTATTGCTTTATTTGTAACCATTATAAGCTGCAATAAACAAGTTAAC
AACAACAATTGCATTCATTTTATGTTTCAGGTTCAGGGGGAGATGTGGGAGGTTTTTTAAAGCAAGTAAA
ACCTCTACAAATGTGGTAAAATCGATAAGGATCTTCCTAGAGCATGGCTACGTAGATAAGTAGCATGGCG
GGTTAATCATTAACTACAAGGAACCCCTAGTGATGGAGTTGGCCACTCCCTCTCTGCGCGCTCGCTCGCT
CACTGAGGCCGGGCGACCAAAGGTCGCCCGACGCCCGGGCTTTGCCCGGGCGGCCTCAGTGAGCGAGCGA
GCGCGCAGCCTTAATTAACCTAATTCACTGGCCGTCGTTTTACAACGTCGTGACTGGGAAAACCCTGGCG
TTACCCAACTTAATCGCCTTGCAGCACATCCCCCTTTCGCCAGCTGGCGTAATAGCGAAGAGGCCCGCAC
CGATCGCCCTTCCCAACAGTTGCGCAGCCTGAATGGCGAATGGG
[124 nt withheld, positions 4455-4578]
C
[91 nt withheld, positions 4580-4670]
A
[49 nt withheld, positions 4672-4720]
CCTTTGACGTTGGAGTCCACGTTCTTT
[37 nt withheld, positions 4748-4784]
ACCCTATCTCGGTCTATTCTTTTGATTTATAAGGGATTTTGCCGATTTCGGCCTATTGGTTAAAAAATGA
GCTGATTTAACAAAAATTTAACGCGAATTTTAACAAAATATTAACGCTTACAATTTAGGTGGCACTTTTC
GGGGAAATGTGCGCGGAACCCCTATTTGTTTATTTTTCTAAATACATTCAAATATGTATCCGCTCATGAG
ACAATAACCCTGATAAATGCTTCAATAATATTGAAAAAGGAAGAGTATGAGTATTCAACATTTCCGTGTC
GCCCTTATTCCCTTTTTTGCGGCATTTTGCCTTCCTGTTTTTGCTCACCCAGAAACGCTGGTGAAAGTAA
AAGATGCTGAAGATCAGTTGGGTGCACGAGTGGGTTACATCGAACTGGATCTCAACAGCGGTAAGATCCT
TGAGAGTTTTCGCCCCGAAGAACGTTTTCCAATGATGAGCACTTTTAAAGTTCTGCTATGTGGCGCGGTA
TTATCCCGTATTGACGCCGGGCAAGAGCAACTCGGTCGCCGCATACACTATTCTCAGAATGACTTGGTTG
AGTACTCACCAGTCACAGAAAAGCATCTTACGGATGGCATGACAGTAAGAGAATTATGCAGTGCTGCCAT
AACCATGAGTGATAACACTGCGGCCAACTTACTTCTGACAACGATCGGAGGACCGAAGGAGCTAACCGCT
TTTTTGCACAACATGGGGGATCATGTAACTCGCCTTGATCGTTGGGAACCGGAGCTGAATGAAGCCATAC
CAAACGACGAGCGTGACACCACGATGCCTGTAGCAATGGCAACAACGTTGCGCAAACTATTAACTGGCGA
ACTACTTACTCTAGCTTCCCGGCAACAATTAATAGACTGGATGGAGGCGGATAAAGTTGCAGGACCACTT
CTGCGCTCGGCCCTTCCGGCTGGCTGGTTTATTGCTGATAAATCTGGAGCCGGTGAGCGTGGGTCTCGCG
GTATCATTGCAGCACTGGGGCCAGATGGTAAGCCCTCCCGTATCGTAGTTATCTACACGACGGGGAGTCA
GGCAACTATGGATGAACGAAATAGACAGATCGCTGAGATAGGTGCCTCACTGATTAAGCATTGGTAACTG
TCAGACCAAGTTTACTCATATATACTTTAGATTGATTTAAAACTTCATTTTTAATTTAAAAGGATCTAGG
TGAAGATCCTTTTTGATAATCTCATGACCAAAATCCCTTAACGTGAGTTTTCGTTCCACTGAGCGTCAGA
CCCCGTAGAAAAGATCAAAGGATCTTCTTGAGATCCTTTTTTTCTGCGCGTAATCTGCTGCTTGCAAACA
AAAAAACCACCGCTACCAGCGGTGGTTTGTTTGCCGGATCAAGAGCTACCAACTCTTTTTCCGAAGGTAA
CTGGCTTCAGCAGAGCGCAGATACCAAATACTGTTCTTCTAGTGTAGCCGTAGTTAGGCCACCACTTCAA
GAACTCTGTAGCACCGCCTACATACCTCGCTCTGCTAATCCTGTTACCAGTGGCTGCTGCCAGTGGCGAT
AAGTCGTGTCTTACCGGGTTGGACTCAAGACGATAGTTACCGGATAAGGCGCAGCGGTCGGGCTGAACGG
GGGGTTCGTGCACACAGCCCAGCTTGGAGCGAACGACCTACACCGAACTGAGATACCTACAGCGTGAGCT
ATGAGAAAGCGCCACGCTTCCCGAAGGGAGAAAGGCGGACAGGTATCCGGTAAGCGGCAGGGTCGGAACA
GGAGAGCGCACGAGGGAGCTTCCAGGGGGAAACGCCTGGTATCTTTATAGTCCTGTCGGGTTTCGCCACC
TCTGACTTGAGCGTCGATTTTTGTGATGCTCGTCAGGGGGGCGGAGCCTATGGAAAAACGCCAGCAACGC
GGCCTTTTTACGGTTCCTGGCCTTTTGCTGGCCTTTTGCTCACATGTTCTTTCCTGCGTTATCCCCTGAT
TCTGTGGATAACCGTATTACCGCCTTTGAGTGAGCTGATACCGCTCGCCGCAGCCGAACGACCGAGCGCA
GCGAGTCAGTGAGCGAGGAAGCGGAA
Features (pLannotate 1.2.2; 22 found; start..end, strand, type, name):
      3..95      +  CDS            lacI (fragment): lac repressor; lacI; The lac repressor binds to the lac operator to inhibit transcription in E. coli. This inhibition can be relieved by adding lactose or isopropyl-β-D-thiogalactopyranoside (IPTG).
    108..129     +  protein_bind   CAP binding site: CAP binding activates transcription in the presence of cAMP. E. coli catabolite activator protein
    144..174     +  promoter       lac promoter: promoter for the E. coli lac operon
    182..198     +  protein_bind   lac operator: The lac repressor binds to the lac operator to inhibit transcription in E. coli. This inhibition can be relieved by adding lactose or isopropyl-β-D-thiogalactopyranoside (IPTG). lac repressor encoded by lacI
    259..389     -  repeat_region  AAV2 ITR (fragment): inverted terminal repeat of adeno-associated virus serotype 2 inverted
    452..700     +  enhancer       CMV enhancer (fragment): human cytomegalovirus immediate early enhancer
    702..979     +  promoter       chicken β-actin promoter: No description available
    980..1116    +  intron         hybrid intron (fragment): hybrid between chicken β-actin (CBA) and minute virus of mice (MMV) introns (Gray et al., 2011)
   1205..1335    +  intron         chimeric intron (fragment): chimera between introns from chicken β-actin and rabbit β-globin
   1402..1464    +  sig_peptide    Igκ leader: leader sequence from mouse immunoglobulin κ light chain
   1471..2211    +  CDS            gltI (fragment): GLTI_ECOLI - Also known as ybeJ, yzzK. Experimental evidence at protein level: Swiss-Prot protein existence level 1. Part of the ABC transporter complex GltIJKL involved in glutamate and aspartate uptake. Binds to both glutamate and aspartate. From Escherichia coli (strain K12).
   2224..2943    +  CDS            cEGFP: cEGFP is a basic (constitutively fluorescent) green fluorescent protein published in 2008, derived from Aequorea victoria.
   3073..3219    +  CDS            PDGFRβ TM domain: transmembrane domain from platelet derived growth factor receptor beta
   3235..3823    +  misc_feature   WPRE: woodchuck hepatitis virus posttranscriptional regulatory element
   3866..3987    -  polyA_signal   SV40 poly(A) signal: SV40 polyadenylation signal
   4010..4078    -  CDS            large T antigen (fragment): large T antigen from SV40 (simian virus 40)
   4149..4279    +  repeat_region  AAV2 ITR (fragment): inverted terminal repeat of adeno-associated virus serotype 2 inverted
   4293..4450    +  CDS            lacZα (fragment): LacZα fragment of β-galactosidase; lacZ fragment
   4455..4883    +  rep_origin     f1 ori (sequence partly withheld): f1 bacteriophage origin of replication; arrow indicates direction of (+) strand synthesis
   4936..5040    +  promoter       AmpR promoter: bla
   5041..5901    +  CDS            AmpR: β-lactamase; bla; confers resistance to ampicillin, carbenicillin, and related antibiotics
   6072..6660    +  rep_origin     ori: high-copy-number ColE1/pMB1/pBR322/pUC origin of replication
