[The description below was written by a language model from this plasmid's Addgene catalogue record and pLannotate feature annotations shown in this document.]
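Description:
pAAV.CAG.SF-Venus-iGluSnFR.S72A is an AAV transfer plasmid of about 6.8 kb, built on the pAAV.CAG backbone, that carries a weak-affinity yellow variant of the genetically encoded glutamate sensor iGluSnFR. It is maintained in E. coli through a high-copy ColE1/pUC-type origin with ampicillin selection (AmpR). The backbone also contains an f1 phage origin and remnants of lac regulatory, lacI and lacZα sequences. Two AAV2 inverted terminal repeats flank the expression cassette, so that it can be packaged into recombinant AAV particles when replication and capsid functions are supplied in trans.

Between the ITRs, the CAG promoter (CMV enhancer, chicken β-actin promoter and associated hybrid/chimeric intron sequence) drives strong, broadly active mammalian expression of the 1.8 kb synthetic insert. The open reading frame begins with a mouse Igκ leader peptide for secretory routing, followed by the E. coli glutamate/aspartate-binding protein GltI. This is interrupted by a fluorescent protein that the annotation software labels as a circularly permuted EGFP. According to the record, it is a superfolder GFP scaffold carrying T203Y, F46L, T65G and S72A, substitutions that give Venus-like yellow emission. A C-terminal PDGFRβ transmembrane domain anchors the sensor on the extracellular face of the plasma membrane, where glutamate binding changes fluorescence. The S72A substitution in GltI corresponds to the weak affinity named in the stated purpose. A WPRE and an SV40 polyadenylation signal follow the coding sequence to enhance transcript stability and processing.

The construct is suited to imaging extracellular glutamate signals in transfected or AAV-transduced cells. The depositor notes that a newer sensor generation, iGluSnFR3, is now available.
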