Addgene plasmid #106203: pAAV.CAG.SF-Venus-iGluSnFR.S72A
Purpose: Weak affinity yellow glutamate sensor ** A newer version of this sensor is available. Please see iGluSnFR3 plasmids at https://www.addgene.org/browse/article/28220233/ **
Depositing lab: Loren Looger. Depositing organization: HHMI, Janelia Research Campus. Publication: Stability, affinity, and chromatic variants of the glutamate sensor iGluSnFR. Marvin JS, Scholl B, Wilson DE, Podgorski K, Kazemipour A, Muller JA, Schoch S, Quiroz FJU, Rebola N, Bao H, Little JP, Tkachuk AN, Cai E, Hantman AW, Wang SS, DePiero VJ, Borghuis BG, Chapman ER, Dietrich D, DiGregorio DA, Fitzpatrick D, Looger LL. Nat Methods. 2018 Nov;15(11):936-939. doi: 10.1038/s41592-018-0171-3. Epub 2018 Oct 30. PubMed 30377363.
Backbone
  Vector backbone: pAAV.CAG
  Backbone size w/o insert (bp): 5024
  Vector type: AAV
Growth in bacteria
  Bacterial resistance: Ampicillin, 100 μg/mL
  Growth temperature: 37°C
  Growth strain: NEB Stable
  Copy number: High Copy
Gene/Insert
  Gene/Insert name: SF-Venus-iGluSnFR.S72A
  Species: Synthetic
  Insert size (bp): 1821
  Mutation: SFGFP: T203Y, F46L, T65G, S72A GltI: S72A
  Promoter: CAG
  Cloning method: Restriction Enzyme; 5′ cloning site unknown (unknown if destroyed); 3′ cloning site unknown (unknown if destroyed)
Terms and licenses: Academic/Nonprofit Terms; Industry Terms: Not Available to Industry
Depositor comments: ** A newer version of this sensor is available. Please see iGluSnFR3 plasmids at https://www.addgene.org/browse/article/28220233/ **
How to cite: pAAV.CAG.SF-Venus-iGluSnFR.S72A was a gift from Loren Looger (Addgene plasmid # 106203 ; http://n2t.net/addgene:106203 ; RRID:Addgene_106203)
