>Addgene plasmid #106203 | pAAV.CAG.SF-Venus-iGluSnFR.S72A | addgene partial sequence | sequence record 204601 | Addgene Partial NGS Result
AGTACGCCCCCTATTGACGTCAATGACGGTAAATGGCCCGCCTGGCATTATGCCCAGTACATGACCTTAT
GGGACTTTCCTACTTGGCAGTACATCTACGTATTAGTCATCGCTATTACCATGGTCGAGGTGAGCCCCAC
GTTCTGCTTCACTCTCCCCATCTCCCCCCCCTCCCCACCCCCAATTTTGTATTTATTTATTTTTTAATTA
TTTTGTGCAGCGATGGGGGCGGGGGGGGGGGGGNGSGCGCGCCAGGCGGGGCGGGGCGGGGSGRGGGGSG
GGGSGGGGCGAGGCGGAGAGGTGCGGCGGCAGCCAATCAGAGCGGCGCGCTCCGAAAGTTTCCTTTTATG
GCGAGGCGGCGGCGGCGGCGGCCCTATAAAAAGCGAAGCGCGCGGCGGGCGGGAGTCGCTGCGCGCTGCC
TTCGCCCCGTGCCCCGCTCCGCCGCCGCCTCGCGCCGCCCGCCCCGGCTCTGACTGACCGCGTTACTCCC
ACAGGTGAGCGGGCGGGACGGCCCTTCTCCTCCGGGCTGTAATTAGCGCTTGGTTTAATGACGGCTTGTT
TCTTTTCTGTGGCTGCGTGAAAGCCTTGAGGGGCTCCGGGAGGGCCCTTTGTGCGGGGGGAGCGGCTCGG
GGCTGTCCGCGGGGGGACGGCTGCCTTCGGGGGGGACGGGGCAGGGCGGGGTTCGGCTTCTGGCGTGTGA
CCGGCGGCTCTAGAGCCTCTGCTAACCATGTTCATGCCTTCTTCTTTTTCCTACAGCTCCTGGGCAACGT
GCTGGTTATTGTGCTGTCTCATCATTTTGGCAAAGAATTGGATCCCGCCACCATGGAGACAGACACACTC
CTGCTATGGGTACTGCTGCTCTGGGTTCCAGGTTCCACTGGTGACAGATCTGCCGCAGGCAGCACGCTGG
ACAAAATCGCCAAAAACGGTGTGATTGTCGTCGGTCACCGTGAATCTTCAGTGCCTTTCTCTTATTACGA
CAATCAGCAAAAAGTGGTGGGTTACTCGCAGGATTACTCCAACGCCATTGTTGAAGCAGTGAAAAAGAAA
CTCAACAAACCGGACTTGCAGGTAAAACTGATTCCGATTACCGCACAAAACCGTATTCCACTGCTGCAAA
ACGGCACTTTCGATTTTGAATGTGGTTCTACCACCAACAACGTCGAACGCCAAAAACAGGCGGCTTTCTC
TGACACTATTTTCGTGGTCGGTACGCGCCTGTTGACCAAAAAGGGTGGCGATATCAAAGATTTTGCCAAC
CTGAAAGACAAAGCCGTAGTCGTCACTTCCGGCACTACCTCTGAAGTTTTGCTCAACAAACTGAATGAAG
AGCAAAAAATGAATATGCGCATCATCAGCGCCAAAGATCACGGTGACTCTTTCCGCACCCTGGAAAGCGG
TCGTGCCGTTGCCTTTATGATGGATGACGTGCTGCTGGCCGGTGAACGTGCGAAAGCGAAGAAACCAGAC
AACTGGGAAATCGTCGGCAAGCCGCAGTCTCAGGAGGCCTACGGTTGTATGTTGCGTAAAGATGATCCGC
AGTTCAAAAAGCTGATGGATGACACCATCGCTCAGGTGCAGACCTCCGGTGAAGCGGAAAAATGGTTTGA
TAAGTGGTTCAAAAATCCAATTCTGGTGAGCCACAACGTCTATATCACCGCCGACAAGCAGAAGAACGGC
ATCAAGGCGAACTTCAAGATCCGCCACAACGTGGAGGACGGCAGCGTGCAGCTCGCCGACCACTACCAGC
AGAACACCCCCATCGGCGACGGCCCCGTGCTGCTGCCCGACAACCACTACCTGAGCTATCAGTCCGTGCT
GAGCAAAGACCCCAACGAGAAGCGCGATCACATGGTCCTGCTGGAGTTCGTGACCGCCGCCGGGATCACT
CTCGGCATGGACGAGCTGTACAAGGGCGGTACCGGAGGGAGCATGAGCAAGGGCGAGGAGCTGTTCACCG
GGGTGGTGCCCATCCTGGTCGAGCTGGACGGCGACGTAAACGGCCACAAGTTCAGCGTGCGCGGCGAGGG
CGAGGGCGATGCCACCAACGGCAAGCTGACCCTGAAGCTCATCTGCACCACCGGCAAGCTGCCCGTGCCC
TGGCCCACCCTCGTGACCACCCTGGGCTACGGCGTGCAGTGCTTCGCCCGCTACCCCGACCACATGAAGC
AGCACGACTTCTTCAAGTCCGCCATGCCCGAAGGCTACGTCCAGGAGCGCACCATCAGCTTCAAGGACGA
CGGCACCTACAAGACCCGCGCCGAGGTGAAGTTCGAGGGCGACACCCTGGTGAACCGCATCGAGCTGAAG
GGCATCGACTTCAAGGAGGACGGCAACATCCTGGGGCACAAGCTGGAGTACAACTTTAACAACCCCCTGA
ACATGAATTTCGAACTGTCAGACGAAATGAAAGCACTGTTCAAAGAACCGAATGACAAGGCACTGAAACT
GCAGGTCGACGAACAAAAACTCATCTCAGAAGAGGATCTGAATGCTGTGGGCCAGGACACGCAGGAGGTC
ATCGTGGTGCCACACTCCTTGCCCTTTAAGGTGGTGGTGATCTCAGCCATCCTGGCCCTGGTGGTGCTCA
CCATCATCTCCCTTATCATCCTCATCATGCTTTGGCAGAAGAAGCCACGTTAGAAGCTTATCGATAATCA
ACCTCTGGATTACAAAATTTGTGAAAGATTGACTGGTATTCTTAACTATGTTGCTCCTTTTACGCTATGT
GGATACGCTGCTTTAATGCCTTTGTATCATGCTATTGCTTCCCGTATGGCTTTCATTTTCTCCTCCTTGT
ATAAATCCTGGTTGCTGTCTCTTTATGAGGAGTTGTGGCCCGTTGTCAGGCAACGTGGCGTGGTGTGCAC
TGTGTTTGCTGACGCAACCCCCACTGGTTGGGGCATTGCCACCACCTGTCAGCTCCTTTCCGGGACTTTC
GCTTTCCCCCTCCCTATTGCCACGGCGGAACTCATCGCCGCCTGCCTTGCCCGCTGCTGGACAGGGGCTC
GGCTGTTGGGCACTGACAATTCCGTGGTGTTGTCGGGGAAATCATCGTCCTTTCCTTGGCTGCTCGCCTG
TGTTGCCACCTGGATTCTGCGCGGGACGTCCTTCTGCTACGTCCCTTCGGCCCTCAATCCAGCGGACCTT
CCTTCCCGCGGCCTGCTGCCGGCTCTGCGGCCTCTTCCGCGTCTTCGCCTTCGCCCTCAGACGAGTCGGA
TCTCCCTTTGGGCCGCCTCCCCGCATCGATACCGTCGACCCGGGCGGCCGCTTCGAGCAGACATGATAAG
ATACATTGATGAGTTTGGACAAACCACAACTAGAATGCAGTGAAAAAAATGCTTTATTTGTGAAATTTGT
GATGCTATTGCTTTATTTGTAACCATTATAAGCTGCAATAAACAAGTTAACAACAACAATTGCATTCATT
TTATGTTTCAGGTTCAGGGGGAGATGTGGGAGGTTTTTTAAAGCAAGTAAAACCTCTACAAATGTGGTAA
AATCGATAAGGATCTTCCTAGAGCATGGCTACGTAGATAAGTAGCATGGCGGGTTAATCATTAACTACAA
GGAACCCCTAGTGATGGAGTTGGCCACTCCCTCTCTGCGCGCTCGCTCGCTCACTGAGGCCGCCCGGGCW
TTGCCCGGGCGGCSYCMGKGMKTWKCCSSKSCGGCMWSRGKGRGRKTKSSSTAYTGGSYSCTCTTCCGCT
TCCTCGCTCACTGACTCGCTGCGCTCGGTCGTTCGGCTGCGGCGAGCGGTATCAGCTCACTCAAAGGCGG
TAATACGGTTATCCACAGAATCAGGGGATAACGCAGGAAAGAACATGTGAGCAAAAGGCCAGCAAAAGGC
CAGGAACCGTAAAAAGGCCGCGTTGCTGGCGTTTTTCCATAGGCTCCGCCCCCCTGACGAGCATCACAAA
AATCGACGCTCAAGTCAGAGGTGGCGAAACCCGACAGGACTATAAAGATACCAGGCGTTTCCCCCTGGAA
GCTCCCTCGTGCGCTCTCCTGTTCCGACCCTGCCGCTTACCGGATACCTGTCCGCCTTTCTCCCTTCGGG
AAGCGTGGCGCTTTCTCATAGCTCACGCTGTAGGTATCTCAGTTCGGTGTAGGTCGTTCGCTCCAAGCTG
GGCTGTGTGCACGAACCCCCCGTTCAGCCCGACCGCTGCGCCTTATCCGGTAACTATCGTCTTGAGTCCA
ACCCGGTAAGACACGACTTATCGCCACTGGCAGCAGCCACTGGTAACAGGATTAGCAGAGCGAGGTATGT
AGGCGGTGCTACAGAGTTCTTGAAGTGGTGGCCTAACTACGGCTACACTAGAAGAACAGTATTTGGTATC
TGCGCTCTGCTGAAGCCAGTTACCTTCGGAAAAAGAGTTGGTAGCTCTTGATCCGGCAAACAAACCACCG
CTGGTAGCGGTGGTTTTTTTGTTTGCAAGCAGCAGATTACGCGCAGAAAAAAAGGATCTCAAGAAGATCC
TTTGATCTTTTCTACGGGGTCTGACGCTCAGTGGAACGAAAACTCACGTTAAGGGATTTTGGTCATGAGA
TTATCAAAAAGGATCTTCACCTAGATCCTTTTAAATTAAAAATGAAGTTTTAAATCAATCTAAAGTATAT
ATGAGTAAACTTGGTCTGACAGTTACCAATGCTTAATCAGTGAGGCACCTATCTCAGCGATCTGTCTATT
TCGTTCATCCATAGTTGCCTGACTCCCCGTCGTGTAGATAACTACGATACGGGAGGGCTTACCATCTGGC
CCCAGTGCTGCAATGATACCGCGAGACCCACGCTCACCGGCTCCAGATTTATCAGCAATAAACCAGCCAG
CCGGAAGGGCCGAGCGCAGAAGTGGTCCTGCAACTTTATCCGCCTCCATCCAGTCTATTAATTGTTGCCG
GGAAGCTAGAGTAAGTAGTTCGCCAGTTAATAGTTTGCGCAACGTTGTTGCCATTGCTACAGGCATCGTG
GTGTCACGCTCGTCGTTTGGTATGGCTTCATTCAGCTCCGGTTCCCAACGATCAAGGCGAGTTACATGAT
CCCCCATGTTGTGCAAAAAAGCGGTTAGCTCCTTCGGTCCTCCGATCGTTGTCAGAAGTAAGTTGGCCGC
AGTGTTATCACTCATGGTTATGGCAGCACTGCATAATTCTCTTACTGTCATGCCATCCGTAAGATGCTTT
TCTGTGACTGGTGAGTACTCAACCAAGTCATTCTGAGAATAGTGTATGCGGCGACCGAGTTGCTCTTGCC
CGGCGTCAATACGGGATAATACCGCGCCACATAGCAGAACTTTAAAAGTGCTCATCATTGGAAAACGTTC
TTCGGGGCGAAAACTCTCAAGGATCTTACCGCTGTTGAGATCCAGTTCGATGTAACCCACTCGTGCACCC
AACTGATCTTCAGCATCTTTTACTTTCACCAGCGTTTCTGGGTGAGCAAAAACAGGAAGGCAAAATGCCG
CAAAAAAGGGAATAAGGGCGACACGGAAATGTTGAATACTCATACTCTTCCTTTTTCAATATTATTGAAG
CATTTATCAGGGTTATTGTCTCATGAGCGGATACATATTTGAATGTATTTAGAAAAATAAACAAATAGGG
GTTCCGCGCACATTTCCCCGAAAAGTGCCACCTAAATTGTAAGCGTTAATATTTTGTTAAAATTCGCGTT
AAATTTTTGTTAAATCAGCTCATTTTTTAACCAATAGGCCGAAATCGGCAAAATCCCTTATAAATCAAAA
GAATAGACCGAGATAGGGT
[37 nt withheld, positions 5760-5796]
AAAGAACGTGGACTCCAACGTCAAAGG
[49 nt withheld, positions 5824-5872]
T
[91 nt withheld, positions 5874-5964]
G
[124 nt withheld, positions 5966-6089]
CCCATTCGCCATTCAGGCTGCGCAACTGTTGGGAAGGGCGATCGGTGCGGGCCTCTTCGCTATTACGCCA
GCTGCGCGCTCGCTCGCTCACTGAGGCCGCCCGSSYWWRRSYSRGSYGATRCCGCTCGCCGCAGCCGAAC
GACCGAGCGCAGCGAGTCAGTGAGCGAGGAAGCGGAAGAGCGCCCAATACGCAAACCGCCTCTCCCCGCG
CGTTGGCCGATTCATTAATGCAGCTGGCRCGMCAGSTYKCCCGACTGGAAAGCGGGCAGTGAGCGCAACG
CAATTAATGTGAGTTAGCTCACTCATTAGGCACCCCAGGCTTTACACTTTATGCTTCCGGCTCGTATGTT
GTGTGGAATTGTGAGCSSATWMSMMWTTCASRCWGSRMAMCTGTTGGGAAGGGCGATCGGTGCGGGCCTC
TTCGCTATTACGCCAGCTGCGCGCTCGCTCGCTCACTGAGGCCGCCCGGGCAAAGCCCGGGCGTCGGGCG
ACCTTTGGTCGCCCGGCCTCAGTGAGCGAGCGAGCGCGCAGAGAGGGAGTGGCCAACTCCATCACTAGGG
GTTCCTTGTAGTTAATGATTAACCCGCCATGCTAC
